>Addgene plasmid #15931 | pISH-GFP | depositor partial sequence | sequence record 8419 | Author sequence
GGATCCACCGGTCGCCACCATGGTGAGCAAGGGCGAGGAGCTGTTCACCGGGGTGGTGCCCATCCTGGTC
GAGCTGGACGGCGACGTAAACGGCCACAAGTTCAGCGTGTCCGGCGAGGGCGAGGGCGATGCCACCTACG
GCAAGCTGACCCTGAAGTTCATCTGCACCACCGGCAAGCTGCCCGTGCCCTGGCCCACCCTCGTGACCAC
CCTGACCTACGGCGTGCAGTGCTTCAGCCGCTACCCCGACCACATGAAGCAGCACGACTTCTTCAAGTCC
GCCATGCCCGAAGGCTACGTCCAGGAGCGCACCATCTTCTTCAAGGACGACGGCAACTACAAGACCCGCG
CCGAGGTGAAGTTCGAGGGCGACACCCTGGTGAACCGCATCGAGCTGAAGGGCATCGACTTCAAGGAGGA
CGGCAACATCCTGGGGCACAAGCTGGAGTACAACTACAACAGCCACAACGTCTATATCATGGCCGACAAG
CAGAAGAACGGCATCAAGGTGAACTTCAAGATCCGCCACAACATCGAGGACGGCAGCGTGCAGCTCGCCG
ACCACTACCAGCAGAACACCCCCATCGGCGACGGCCCCGTGCTGCTGCCCGACAACCACTACCTGAGCAC
CCAGTCCGCCCTGAGCAAAGACCCCAACGAGAAGCGCGATCACATGGTCCTGCTGGAGTTCGTGACCGCC
GCCGGGATCACTCTCGGCATGGACGAGCTGTACAAGTAAAGCGGCCGCGACTCTAGA
