>Addgene plasmid #15931 | pISH-GFP | addgene partial sequence | sequence record 22564 | T7 5'-TAATACGACTCACTATAGGG-3'
TATCGATAAGCTTGATATCGAATTCCTGCAGCCCGGGGGATCCACCGGTCGCCACCATGGTGAGCAAGGG
CGAGGAGCTGTTCACCGGGGTGGTGCCCATCCTGGTCGAGCTGGACGGCGACGTAAACGGCCACAAGTTC
AGCGTGTCCGGCGAGGGCGAGGGCGATGCCACCTACGGCAAGCTGACCCTGAAGTTCATCTGCACCACCG
GCAAGCTGCCCGTGCCCTGGCCCACCCTCGTGACCACCCTGACCTACGGCGTGCAGTGCTTCAGCCGCTA
CCCCGACCACATGAAGCAGCACGACTTCTTCAAGTCCGCCATGCCCGAAGGCTACGTCCAGGAGCGCACC
ATCTTCTTCAAGGACGACGGCAACTACAAGACCCGCGCCGAGGTGAAGTTCGAGGGCGACACCCTGGTGA
ACCGCATCGAGCTGAAGGGCATCGACTTCAAGGAGGACGGCAACATCCTGGGGCACAAGCTGGAGTACAA
CTACAACAGCCACAACGTCTATATCATGGCCGACAAGCAGAAGAACGGCATCAAGGTGAACTTCAAGATC
CGCCACAACATCGAGGACGGCAGCGTGCAGCTCGCCGACCACTACCAGCAGAACACCCCCATCGGCGACG
GCCCCGTGCTGCTGCCCGACAACCACTACCTGAGCACCCAGTCCGCCCTGAGCAAAGACCCCAACGAGAA
GCGCGATCACATGGTCCTGCTGGAGTTCGTGACCGCCGCCGGGATCACTCTCGGCA
