[The description below was written by a language model from this plasmid's Addgene catalogue record.]
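Description:
pISH-GFP is a small bacterial cloning plasmid built on the pBS-SK+ (pBluescript SK+) backbone, a phagemid of about 3 kb. It is maintained at high copy number in standard E. coli cloning strains and selected with ampicillin. The payload is a 757 bp EGFP fragment, encoding enhanced green fluorescent protein, inserted into the polylinker as a BamHI fragment. Both BamHI sites are preserved, so the insert can be released again with that single enzyme. Because the same enzyme was used at both ends, the cloning was not directional, and the record does not state the insert's orientation relative to the flanking sequences.

The insert is sequenced from T7 and T3 primers, consistent with the Bluescript design in which opposing T7 and T3 phage RNA polymerase promoters flank the multiple cloning site. This arrangement allows in vitro transcription of either strand of the insert after the plasmid is linearised on the appropriate side. The name "pISH" suggests the plasmid serves as a template for making sense and antisense riboprobes for in situ hybridisation against GFP transcripts, although the record does not state this purpose explicitly. No eukaryotic promoter or polyadenylation signal is listed, so it does not appear to be intended for expressing fluorescent protein in cells. The associated study concerns odorant receptor gene choice in mouse olfactory sensory neurons, where such a probe would plausibly detect GFP-tagged reporter transcripts in tissue. No feature table was provided, so element positions and the insert's exact boundaries cannot be confirmed here.
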