Addgene plasmid #15931: pISH-GFP
Depositing lab: Peter Mombaerts. Depositing organization: Rockefeller University. Publication: Odorant receptor gene choice is reset by nuclear transfer from mouse olfactory sensory neurons. Li J, Ishii T, Feinstein P, Mombaerts P. Nature. 2004 Mar 25. 428(6981):393-9. 10.1038/nature02433 PubMed 15042081.
Backbone
  Vector backbone: pBS-SK+
  Backbone size w/o insert (bp): 3000
Growth in bacteria
  Bacterial resistance: Ampicillin, 100 μg/mL
  Growth temperature: 37°C
  Growth strain: DH5alpha
  Copy number: High Copy
Gene/Insert
  Gene/Insert name: EGFP
  Insert size (bp): 757
  Cloning method: Restriction Enzyme; 5′ cloning site BamHI (not destroyed); 3′ cloning site BamHI (not destroyed)
  Sequencing primers: 5′ T7; 3′ T3
Terms and licenses: Academic/Nonprofit Terms; Industry Terms: Not Available to Industry
How to cite: pISH-GFP was a gift from Peter Mombaerts (Addgene plasmid # 15931 ; http://n2t.net/addgene:15931 ; RRID:Addgene_15931)
